>Addgene plasmid #80886 | pcDNA3-ALK7 T194D | addgene partial sequence | sequence record 157789 | CMV-F 5'-CGCAAATGGGCGGTAGGCGTG-3'
AGCGAGCTCTCTGGCTACTAGAGAACCCACTGCTTACTGGCTTATCGAAATTAATACGACTCACTATAGG
GAGACCCAAGCTTGGTACCGAGCTCGGATCCACTAGTAACGGCCGCCAGTGTGCTGGAATTCCACCATGA
CCCCAGCAAGCCGCTCCGCACTGAGCCTGGCCCTCCTGCTGGTGGCACTGGCCTCCGACCTTGCGGCAGG
ACTGAAGTGTGTGTGTCTTTTGTGTGATTCCTCAAACTTTACCTGCCAAACCGAAGGAGCATGCTGGGCC
TCTGTCATGCTAACCAACGGGAAAGAACAGGTGATCAAATCGTGCGTGTCCCTCCCGGAACTAAATGCTC
AGGTCTTCTGTCACAGTTCCAACAACGTGACCAAGACCGAATGTTGCTTCACAGACTTCTGCAACAACAT
CACTCTGCACCTTCCCACAGCATCTCCAGATGCCCCTAGACTTGGCCCCACAGAGCTGACAGTTGTTATC
ACTGTACCTGTTTGCCTCCTGTCCATCGCAGCCATGCTAACGATATGGGCCTGCCAGGACCGCCAGTGCA
CATACAGGAAGACCAAGAGACACAATGTGGAGGAACCACTGGCAGAGTACAGCCTTGTCAATGCTGGAAA
AACCCTCAAAGATCTGATTTATGATGCCACTGCCTCGGGCTCAGGATCTGGCCTGCCTCTTTTGGTTCAA
AGAACCATCGCAAGGGATATTGTACTTCAAGAAATCGTAGGAAAAGGTCGGTTTGGGGAAGTGTGGCACG
GAAGATGGTGTGGAGAAGATGTGGCTGTGAAAATATTCTCCTCCAGAGATGAGAGATCTTGGTTCCGTGA
GGCAGAAATTTATCAGACGGTAATGCTGAGACATGAGAATATTCTCGGTTTCATCGCGGCC
