>Addgene plasmid #80886 | pcDNA3-ALK7 T194D | addgene partial sequence | sequence record 157793 | BGH-rev 5'-TAGAAGGCACAGTCGAGG-3'
CTATAGAATAGGGCCCTCTAGAGTCGACCTAGAGGCTAGCATAATCAGGAACATCATACGGATAACCCTC
GAGGGCCTTACAGTCTTCCTTGACACACAGCTGAGAAATGGTCTTCTTCACGCGCAGGGCGGTCAGGCGA
GCTGCCCCGTTGGCATACCAGCACTCACGCATTATTCTTCCCATGACCCGGAGCGCCTCACAGCTTTGCC
ACTGGTTTGGGAGATTTGGTCGGAGTTTCTGATCACAAACGACCTTCCTCATTTCCTCTATGGAAGGATC
TGAAGGCACCATGTCATAATAAGGCAACTGGTACTCTTCAACAAGTCCTCCAACTGAACACCTTCGAGCT
ATTTCCCAGTAAACCAGCCCCACCGAATAGATGTCAGCTCGCTTGAAGGACTCAAAGATGTTGACGTTCA
TTGTATCATCAAGCATTTCGGGAGCCATATACCTCTTGGTTCCCACTTTAGGATTCTGGGGTATATCTAT
AGTGTTCATGATAGAATCATGTTTCACAGCCAGCCCTAAGTCAGCTATGGCACAAGTGTCACACTTTTTG
ACTAAGATATTCTTTGACTTTATATCTCGGTGAGCAATAGCAGGCTTACCTTGAGTGCCCACGATCTCCA
TGTGTAGGTGAGCCAGACCACTCGCTATTGAAAGCGCCAACTTGACCATTCCAGCCACGGTCACTATGTT
TCTATTCAAATAGTCATATAAGGAGCCCTGCTCGTGATACTCTGACACAAGCCAAAGCTGAGTCCAGGTT
CCATTATCTTTGTTGTCGGCCGCGATGAAACCGAGAATATTCTCATGTCTCAGCATTACCGTCTGATAAA
TTTCTGCCTCACGGAACCAAGATCTCTCATCTCTGGAGGAGAATATTTTCACAGCCACATCTTCTCCACA
CCATCTTCCGTGCCACACTTCCCCAAACCGACCTTTTCCTACGA
