[The description below was written by a language model from this plasmid's Addgene catalogue record.]
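Description:
pcDNA3-ALK7 T194D is a mammalian expression plasmid built on the pcDNA3 backbone. It is propagated in E. coli as a high-copy plasmid under ampicillin selection. The record does not include a feature table, so backbone elements beyond those listed in the catalogue fields are not itemised. The use of a BGH reverse sequencing primer is consistent with the bovine growth hormone polyadenylation region that normally lies downstream of the pcDNA3 cloning site. No mammalian selection marker is stated in the record.

The insert is rat ALK7 (Acvr1c, activin A receptor type 1C), a type I serine/threonine kinase receptor of the TGF-β superfamily. It was cloned between EcoRI and XhoI sites, both of which remain intact. Transcription is driven by the CMV promoter, which gives strong constitutive expression in many mammalian cell lines. The receptor carries a C-terminal HA epitope tag supplied by the backbone, so it can be detected or immunoprecipitated with anti-HA antibodies. The T194D substitution is recorded as making the receptor constitutively active, so the kinase would be expected to signal without ligand or type II receptor activation.

The stated purpose is mammalian expression of ALK7 T194D. Transfecting a construct like this is a typical way to switch on downstream Smad-dependent signalling without ligand, for example in reporter, phosphorylation or protein-interaction assays. This fits the associated publication, which examines the functional effects of tumour-derived Smad4 mutations.
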