Addgene plasmid #80886: pcDNA3-ALK7 T194D
Purpose: mammalian expression of ALK7 T194D
Depositing lab: Aristidis Moustakas. Depositing organization: Ludwig Institute For Cancer Research, Uppsala Branch. Publication: Functional consequences of tumorigenic missense mutations in the amino-terminal domain of Smad4. Moren A, Itoh S, Moustakas A, Dijke P, Heldin CH. Oncogene. 2000 Sep 7;19(38):4396-404. 10.1038/sj.onc.1203798 PubMed 10980615.
Backbone
  Vector backbone: pcDNA3
  Vector type: Mammalian Expression
Growth in bacteria
  Bacterial resistance: Ampicillin, 100 μg/mL
  Growth temperature: 37°C
  Growth strain: DH5alpha
  Copy number: High Copy
Gene/Insert
  Gene/Insert name: ALK7 (alt names: ACVR1C; activin A receptor type 1C)
  Species: R. norvegicus (rat)
  Mutation: T194D (constitutively active)
  Entrez Gene: Acvr1c (a.k.a. Alk-7, Alk7, habrec1)
  Promoter: CMV
  Tag / fusion protein: HA (C terminal on backbone)
  Cloning method: Restriction Enzyme; 5′ cloning site EcoRI (not destroyed); 3′ cloning site XhoI (not destroyed)
  Sequencing primers: 5′ CMV-F; 3′ BGH-rev
Terms and licenses: Academic/Nonprofit Terms; Industry Terms: Not Available to Industry
How to cite: pcDNA3-ALK7 T194D was a gift from Aristidis Moustakas (Addgene plasmid # 80886 ; http://n2t.net/addgene:80886 ; RRID:Addgene_80886)
